Addgene plasmid #197772: pMC-9-SlRPS5A1-11
Purpose: Phytobrick (MoClo) Level 0 Part
Depositing lab: Daniel Voytas. Depositing organization: University of Minnesota. Publication: An extensible vector toolkit and parts library for advanced engineering of plant genomes. Chamness JC, Kumar J, Cruz AJ, Rhuby E, Holum MJ, Cody JP, Tibebu R, Gamo ME, Starker CG, Zhang F, Voytas DF. Plant Genome. 2023 Mar 9:e20312. doi: 10.1002/tpg2.20312. PubMed 36896468.
Backbone
  Vector backbone: pMC-9-ccdB-11
  Backbone manufacturer: Self-made
  Vector type: Plant Expression
Growth in bacteria
  Bacterial resistance: Spectinomycin, 50 μg/mL
  Growth temperature: 37°C
  Growth strain: DH5alpha
  Copy number: High Copy
Gene/Insert
  Gene/Insert name: SlRPS5A1 terminator
  Species: Solanum lycopersicum
  Insert size (bp): 738
  Cloning method: Restriction Enzyme; 5′ cloning site Unknown (unknown if destroyed)
Terms and licenses: Academic/Nonprofit Terms; Industry Terms: Not Available to Industry
Depositor comments: Please visit https://doi.org/10.1101/2022.10.15.511792 for bioRxiv preprint.
How to cite: pMC-9-SlRPS5A1-11 was a gift from Daniel Voytas (Addgene plasmid # 197772 ; http://n2t.net/addgene:197772 ; RRID:Addgene_197772)
