[The description below was written by a language model from this plasmid's Addgene catalogue record and pLannotate feature annotations shown in this document.]
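Description:
pMC-9-SlRPS5A1-11 is a small (about 3 kb) Level 0 Phytobrick/MoClo part plasmid from a modular vector toolkit and parts library built for plant genome engineering. It derives from the self-made acceptor backbone pMC-9-ccdB-11. The name suggests that the part replaced a ccdB counter-selection cassette between the positions designated 9 and 11 in the toolkit's assembly syntax, though the record does not spell out the cloning sites or overhangs. The plasmid is maintained in E. coli at high copy from a ColE1/pUC-type origin. Selection is with spectinomycin, conferred by a full-length aadA (aminoglycoside adenylyltransferase) gene that lies downstream of an annotated AmpR (bla) promoter.

The payload is a 738 bp terminator from the tomato (Solanum lycopersicum) RPS5A1 gene. The automated annotation does not label this element, but it presumably lies in the unannotated stretch between roughly positions 75 and 950. As a Level 0 part the plasmid carries no promoter, coding sequence or plant selectable marker of its own. It serves as a storage and donor vector from which the terminator can be released and combined with promoter and coding-sequence parts to form complete plant transcription units in higher-level assemblies. There the terminator would supply the 3′ transcription termination and polyadenylation signals.

The remaining annotated features are short fragments of an RSF origin, lacI, an integron integrase and a gentamicin acetyltransferase gene. These look like non-functional remnants or partial matches carried over from the backbone and the resistance cassette's origins, not working elements.
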