Features (pLannotate 1.2.2; 7 found; start..end, strand, type, name):
      1..23      +  rep_origin     RSF ori (fragment): Plasmids containing the RSF 1030 origin of replication can be propagated in E. coli cells that contain additional plasmids with compatible origins.
     25..74      +  CDS            lacI (fragment): lac repressor; lacI; The lac repressor binds to the lac operator to inhibit transcription in E. coli. This inhibition can be relieved by adding lactose or isopropyl-β-D-thiogalactopyranoside (IPTG).
    955..1059    +  promoter       AmpR promoter: bla
   1050..1130    -  CDS            int (fragment): INT2_ECOLX - Protein inferred from homology: Swiss-Prot protein existence level 3. Putative integrase believed to be involved in the insertion of antibiotic resistance genes into plasmids and transposons. From Escherichia coli.
   1218..1274    +  CDS            GmR (fragment): gentamycin acetyltransferase; aacC1; confers resistance to gentamycin
   1281..2069    +  CDS            aadA: S3AD_ECOLX - Experimental evidence at protein level: Swiss-Prot protein existence level 1. Mediates bacterial resistance to the antibiotics streptomycin and spectinomycin. From Escherichia coli.
   2243..2831    +  rep_origin     ori: high-copy-number ColE1/pMB1/pBR322/pUC origin of replication
>Addgene plasmid #197772 | pMC-9-SlRPS5A1-11 | addgene full sequence | sequence record 391110 | Addgene NGS Result
GTCAGTGAGCGAGGAAGCGGAAGAGCGCCCAATACGCAAACCGCCTCTCCCCGCGCGTTGGCCGATTCAT
TAATCACTCTGTGGTCTCAGCTTGGGTGCAGTATGGATATTTACTATTGGTTGGACAGTTTTGCTTCGAA
ACGTTGTTTGTTCTTTATTTTTTAGTTGCTAGAAAGGCATTTTGGAACTAGTAACGAGTTTTTCTGTTTG
GGAAACTTGGAGTACATTGGTATTGAATATTATATGGGGGAATTAGCAAAAAGCAAAATTGAGCTTGCTG
TTATTCTCAGTTGAAATGTCTGGTTGTTGTGTTTCTGCTTCTTCTTTATCAAGCTTTTGTTCGCATAGGT
TGAACAATCTTGTTGGTGACAATGCGGACGGACATTATTTTCTCCTTTTTAGCTCAATCTCAGCTGAGCA
TTACATTTTTATTTCTAAAAAGATAGATTATGTTTTTGCAGTTAACTGCTATCAAGTTTTTTCGTTGATT
TTTTAAAAAAGTTAATAAAGGTAGACAAGTAAAGTCTGGAAGCAAGATTTGGACGTTAGATGTTTGTGCA
GAACTTGCAAAGTTGGAAAATGTAGAAATGTTTGGAGTTTAAATGTTCATACAAGTTTTTGGAATAGCCT
TCAAATATTACTTTTGTTTCATTTACCATACAACTATTTTTTAGTAACGTACTTATTCAATTCACTTAAT
TAAAATTATAATCTTGTTCTTTGTTTTTGTTTTTTAAATAGATTAATTTATTAAGAAGGAATTTCTGTGT
TAAGTAGTATCCTTTTTTTGGTACAATTTTCATATTATTTTTTGGGAAAGGGATCAAAACGCTTGAGACC
ACGAAGTGGCTCTTCAGTGGACGAAAGGGCCTCGTGATACGCCTATTTTTATAGGTTAATGTCATGATAA
TAATGGTTTCTTAGACGTCAGGTGGCACTTTTCGGGGAAATGTGCGCGGAACCCCTATTTGTTTATTTTT
CTAAATACATTCAAATATGTATCCGCTCATGAGACAATAACCCTGATAAATGCTTCAATAATATTGAAAA
AGGAAGAGTATGCGCTCACGCAACTGGTCCAGAACCTTGACCGAACGCAGCGGTGGTAACGGCGCAGTGG
CGGTTTTCATGGCTTGTTATGACTGTTTTTTTTTGGGGTACAGTCTATGCCTCGGGCATCCAAGCAGCAA
GCGCGTTACGCCGTGGGTCGATGTTTGATGTTATGGAGCAGCAACGATGTTACGCAGCAGGGCAGTCGCC
CTAAAACAAAGTTAAACATCATGAGGGAAGCGGTGATCGCCGAAGTATCGACTCAACTATCAGAGGTAGT
TGGCGTCATCGAGCGCCATCTCGAACCGACGTTGCTGGCCGTACATTTGTACGGCTCCGCAGTGGATGGC
GGCCTGAAGCCACACAGCGATATTGATTTGCTGGTTACGGTGACCGTAAGGCTTGATGAAACAACGCGGC
GAGCTTTGATCAACGACCTTTTGGAAACTTCGGCTTCCCCTGGAGAGAGCGAGATTCTCCGCGCTGTAGA
AGTCACCATTGTTGTGCACGACGACATCATTCCGTGGCGTTATCCAGCTAAGCGCGAACTGCAATTTGGA
GAATGGCAGCGCAATGACATTCTTGCAGGTATCTTCGAGCCAGCCACGATCGACATTGATCTGGCTATCT
TGCTGACAAAAGCAAGAGAACATAGCGTTGCCTTGGTAGGTCCAGCGGCGGAGGAACTCTTTGATCCGGT
TCCTGAACAGGATCTATTTGAGGCGCTAAATGAAACCTTAACGCTATGGAACTCGCCGCCCGACTGGGCT
GGCGATGAGCGAAATGTAGTGCTTACGTTGTCCCGCATTTGGTACAGCGCAGTAACCGGCAAAATCGCGC
CGAAGGATGTCGCTGCCGACTGGGCAATGGAGCGCCTGCCGGCCCAGTATCAGCCCGTCATACTTGAAGC
TAGACAGGCTTATCTTGGACAAGAAGAAGATCGCTTGGCCTCGCGCGCAGATCAGTTGGAAGAATTTGTC
CATTACGTAAAAGGCGAGATCACCAAGGTAGTCGGCAAATAACTGTCAGACCAAGTTTACTCATATATAC
TTTAGATTGATTTAAAACTTCATTTTTAATTTAAAAGGATCTAGGTGAAGATCCTTTTTGATAATCTCAT
GACCAAAATCCCTTAACGTGAGTTTTCGTTCCACTGAGCGTCAGACCCCGTAGAAAAGATCAAAGGATCT
TCTTGAGATCCTTTTTTTCTGCGCGTAATCTGCTGCTTGCAAACAAAAAAACCACCGCTACCAGCGGTGG
TTTGTTTGCCGGATCAAGAGCTACCAACTCTTTTTCCGAAGGTAACTGGCTTCAGCAGAGCGCAGATACC
AAATACTGTTCTTCTAGTGTAGCCGTAGTTAGGCCACCACTTCAAGAACTCTGTAGCACCGCCTACATAC
CTCGCTCTGCTAATCCTGTTACCAGTGGCTGCTGCCAGTGGCGATAAGTCGTGTCTTACCGGGTTGGACT
CAAGACGATAGTTACCGGATAAGGCGCAGCGGTCGGGCTGAACGGGGGGTTCGTGCACACAGCCCAGCTT
GGAGCGAACGACCTACACCGAACTGAGATACCTACAGCGTGAGCTATGAGAAAGCGCCACGCTTCCCGAA
GGGAGAAAGGCGGACAGGTATCCGGTAAGCGGCAGGGTCGGAACAGGAGAGCGCACGAGGGAGCTTCCAG
GGGGAAACGCCTGGTATCTTTATAGTCCTGTCGGGTTTCGCCACCTCTGACTTGAGCGTCGATTTTTGTG
ATGCTCGTCAGGGGGGCGGAGCCTATGGAAAAACGCCAGCAACGCGGCCTTTTTACGGTTCCTGGCCTTT
TGCTGGCCTTTTGCTCACATGTTCTTTCCTGCGTTATCCCCTGATTCTGTGGATAACCGTATTACCGCCT
TTGAGTGAGCTGATACCGCTCGCCGCAGCCGAACGACCGAGCGCAGCGA
